Addgene plasmid #90016: pAAVS1 ObLiGaRe Donor vector/EPB58
Purpose: Donor vector for ObLiGaRe/ZFN mediated targeting to AAVS1 locus
Depositing lab: Eric-Paul Bennett. Depositing organization: University of Copenhagen. Publication: Precise integration of inducible transcriptional elements (PrIITE) enables absolute control of gene expression. Pinto R, Hansen L, Hintze J, Almeida R, Larsen S, Coskun M, Davidsen J, Mitchelmore C, David L, Troelsen JT, Bennett EP. Nucleic Acids Res. 2017 May 4. doi: 10.1093/nar/gkx371. PubMed 28472465.
Backbone
  Vector backbone: pUC57
  Backbone manufacturer: GeneWiz
  Backbone size w/o insert (bp): 2500
  Vector type: Bacterial Expression
Growth in bacteria
  Bacterial resistance: Kanamycin, 50 μg/mL
  Growth temperature: 37°C
  Growth strain: DH5alpha
  Copy number: High Copy
Gene/Insert
  Gene/Insert name: MCS flanked by inverted ZFN binding sites
  Species: H. sapiens (human)
  Entrez Gene: PPP1R12C (a.k.a. AAVS1, LENG3, MBS85, p84, p85)
Terms and licenses: Academic/Nonprofit Terms; Industry Terms: Not Available to Industry
Depositor comments: The ZFN binding sequence is 5΄-atcctgtccctaggccacccactgtgggt-3΄.
How to cite: pAAVS1 ObLiGaRe Donor vector/EPB58 was a gift from Eric-Paul Bennett (Addgene plasmid # 90016 ; http://n2t.net/addgene:90016 ; RRID:Addgene_90016)
