[The description below was written by a language model from this plasmid's Addgene catalogue record and pLannotate feature annotations shown in this document.]
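Description:
pAAVS1 ObLiGaRe Donor vector/EPB58 is a small (about 2.8 kb) pUC57-derived cloning plasmid that serves as an empty donor scaffold for zinc-finger nuclease (ZFN)-mediated integration of transgenes into the human AAVS1 safe-harbour locus, which lies within the PPP1R12C gene. It is propagated in E. coli at high copy from a ColE1/pUC-type origin and selected with kanamycin, using an aminoglycoside phosphotransferase (aph(3')-Ia) gene that the annotation places downstream of the AmpR (bla) promoter. Other annotated elements are backbone remnants: fragments of bom, rop and lacI, plus the lac promoter, operator and CAP site with a partial lacZα coding sequence, and an SP6 promoter near the cloning region.

The payload is a multiple cloning site flanked by inverted copies of the AAVS1 ZFN binding site. These sites and the MCS are not picked out by the automated feature table, so their exact positions are not stated, although the unannotated stretch between the SP6 promoter and the lac operator is a plausible location. In the ObLiGaRe (obligate ligation-gated recombination) strategy, the same ZFN pair that cuts the genomic target also cuts the donor. Because the donor sites are inverted relative to the genome, the compatible overhangs can be ligated by non-homologous end joining, and the resulting junctions are no longer recognised by the obligate heterodimeric nuclease, which fixes the insertion in place without the need for homology arms. As supplied, the plasmid carries no mammalian promoter, reporter or selection cassette. Users clone their own expression unit into the MCS, and the associated work applied the approach to precise integration of inducible transcriptional elements for tightly controlled gene expression in human cells.
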