Features (pLannotate 1.2.2; 11 found; start..end, strand, type, name):
    137..236     +  misc_feature   bom (fragment): basis of mobility region from pBR322
    242..399     -  CDS            lacZα (fragment): LacZα fragment of β-galactosidase; lacZ fragment
    447..465     -  promoter       SP6 promoter: promoter for bacteriophage SP6 RNA polymerase
    677..693     -  protein_bind   lac operator: The lac repressor binds to the lac operator to inhibit transcription in E. coli. This inhibition can be relieved by adding lactose or isopropyl-β-D-thiogalactopyranoside (IPTG). lac repressor encoded by lacI
    701..731     -  promoter       lac promoter: promoter for the E. coli lac operon
    746..767     -  protein_bind   CAP binding site: CAP binding activates transcription in the presence of cAMP. E. coli catabolite activator protein
    780..872     -  CDS            lacI (fragment): lac repressor; lacI; The lac repressor binds to the lac operator to inhibit transcription in E. coli. This inhibition can be relieved by adding lactose or isopropyl-β-D-thiogalactopyranoside (IPTG).
   1055..1643    -  rep_origin     ori: high-copy-number ColE1/pMB1/pBR322/pUC origin of replication
   1814..2629    -  CDS            KanR: aminoglycoside phosphotransferase; aph(3')-Ia; confers resistance to kanamycin in bacteria or G418 (Geneticin®) in eukaryotes
   2630..2734    -  promoter       AmpR promoter: bla
   2829..35      +  CDS            rop (fragment) (across the origin): Rop protein, which maintains plasmids at low copy number; rop
>Addgene plasmid #90016 | pAAVS1 ObLiGaRe Donor vector/EPB58 | addgene full sequence | sequence record 178057 | Addgene NGS Result
TCGCGCGTTTCGGTGATGACGGTGAAAACCTCTGACACATGCAGCTCCCGGAGACGGTCACAGCTTGTCT
GTAAGCGGATGCCGGGAGCAGACAAGCCCGTCAGGGCGCGTCAGCGGGTGTTGGCGGGTGTCGGGGCTGG
CTTAACTATGCGGCATCAGAGCAGATTGTACTGAGAGTGCACCATATGCGGTGTGAAATACCGCACAGAT
GCGTAAGGAGAAAATACCGCATCAGGCGCCATTCGCCATTCAGGCTGCGCAACTGTTGGGAAGGGCGATC
GGTGCGGGCCTCTTCGCTATTACGCCAGCTGGCGAAAGGGGGATGTGCTGCAAGGCGATTAAGTTGGGTA
ACGCCAGGGTTTTCCCAGTCACGACGTTGTAAAACGACGGCCAGTGAATTGACGCGTATTGGAAGCTTAT
CCTGTCCCTAGGCCACCCACTGTGGGTCTATAGTGTCACCTAAATCTTAATTAAGATATCGTTTAAACGT
CGACGCTAGCAGGCCGGCGGATAACTAGCTGATCGCGGTCTTCCCCGACCCAGGTCACTTCTGGGTTATA
GCTGAGACTCCGGACAGCATGCAACCATCCTGTCCCTAGGCCACCCACTGTGGGTAAGCTTCCAATGGCG
CGCCGAGCTTGGCTCGAGCATGGTCATAGCTGTTTCCTGTGTGAAATTGTTATCCGCTCACAATTCCACA
CAACATACGAGCCGGAAGCATAAAGTGTAAAGCCTGGGGTGCCTAATGAGTGAGCTAACTCACATTAATT
GCGTTGCGCTCACTGCCCGCTTTCCAGTCGGGAAACCTGTCGTGCCAGCTGCATTAATGAATCGGCCAAC
GCGCGGGGAGAGGCGGTTTGCGTATTGGGCGCTCTTCCGCTTCCTCGCTCACTGACTCGCTGCGCTCGGT
CGTTCGGCTGCGGCGAGCGGTATCAGCTCACTCAAAGGCGGTAATACGGTTATCCACAGAATCAGGGGAT
AACGCAGGAAAGAACATGTGAGCAAAAGGCCAGCAAAAGGCCAGGAACCGTAAAAAGGCCGCGTTGCTGG
CGTTTTTCCATAGGCTCCGCCCCCCTGACGAGCATCACAAAAATCGACGCTCAAGTCAGAGGTGGCGAAA
CCCGACAGGACTATAAAGATACCAGGCGTTTCCCCCTGGAAGCTCCCTCGTGCGCTCTCCTGTTCCGACC
CTGCCGCTTACCGGATACCTGTCCGCCTTTCTCCCTTCGGGAAGCGTGGCGCTTTCTCATAGCTCACGCT
GTAGGTATCTCAGTTCGGTGTAGGTCGTTCGCTCCAAGCTGGGCTGTGTGCACGAACCCCCCGTTCAGCC
CGACCGCTGCGCCTTATCCGGTAACTATCGTCTTGAGTCCAACCCGGTAAGACACGACTTATCGCCACTG
GCAGCAGCCACTGGTAACAGGATTAGCAGAGCGAGGTATGTAGGCGGTGCTACAGAGTTCTTGAAGTGGT
GGCCTAACTACGGCTACACTAGAAGAACAGTATTTGGTATCTGCGCTCTGCTGAAGCCAGTTACCTTCGG
AAAAAGAGTTGGTAGCTCTTGATCCGGCAAACAAACCACCGCTGGTAGCGGTGGTTTTTTTGTTTGCAAG
CAGCAGATTACGCGCAGAAAAAAAGGATCTCAAGAAGATCCTTTGATCTTTTCTACGGGGTCTGACGCTC
AGTGGAACGAAAACTCACGTTAAGGGATTTTGGTCATGAGATTATCAAAAAGGATCTTCACCTAGATCCT
TTTAAATTAAAAATGAAGTTTTAAATCAATCTAAAGTATATATGAGTAAACTTGGTCTGACAGTTAGAAA
AACTCATCGAGCATCAAATGAAACTGCAATTTATTCATATCAGGATTATCAATACCATATTTTTGAAAAA
GCCGTTTCTGTAATGAAGGAGAAAACTCACCGAGGCAGTTCCATAGGATGGCAAGATCCTGGTATCGGTC
TGCGATTCCGACTCGTCCAACATCAATACAACCTATTAATTTCCCCTCGTCAAAAATAAGGTTATCAAGT
GAGAAATCACCATGAGTGACGACTGAATCCGGTGAGAATGGCAAAAGTTTATGCATTTCTTTCCAGACTT
GTTCAACAGGCCAGCCATTACGCTCGTCATCAAAATCACTCGCATCAACCAAACCGTTATTCATTCGTGA
TTGCGCCTGAGCGAGACGAAATACGCGATCGCTGTTAAAAGGACAATTACAAACAGGAATCGAATGCAAC
CGGCGCAGGAACACTGCCAGCGCATCAACAATATTTTCACCTGAATCAGGATATTCTTCTAATACCTGGA
ATGCTGTTTTCCCAGGGATCGCAGTGGTGAGTAACCATGCATCATCAGGAGTACGGATAAAATGCTTGAT
GGTCGGAAGAGGCATAAATTCCGTCAGCCAGTTTAGTCTGACCATCTCATCTGTAACATCATTGGCAACG
CTACCTTTGCCATGTTTCAGAAACAACTCTGGCGCATCGGGCTTCCCATACAATCGATAGATTGTCGCAC
CTGATTGCCCGACATTATCGCGAGCCCATTTATACCCATATAAATCAGCATCCATGTTGGAATTTAATCG
CGGCCTAGAGCAAGACGTTTCCCGTTGAATATGGCTCATACTCTTCCTTTTTCAATATTATTGAAGCATT
TATCAGGGTTATTGTCTCATGAGCGGATACATATTTGAATGTATTTAGAAAAATAAACAAATAGGGGTTC
CGCGCACATTTCCCCGAAAAGTGCCACCTGACGTCTAAGAAACCATTATTATCATGACATTAACCTATAA
AAATAGGCGTATCACGAGGCCCTTTCGTC
